>Addgene plasmid #183037 | pLenti_CMV:Flag-GpNLuc_SV40:PuroR | addgene full sequence | sequence record 359602 | Addgene NGS Result
TTCTTTCCTGCGTTATCCCCTGATTCTGTGGATAACCGTATTACCGCCTTTGAGTGAGCTGATACCGCTC
GCCGCAGCCGAACGACCGAGCGCAGCGAGTCAGTGAGCGAGGAAGCGGAAGAGCGCCCAATACGCAAACC
GCCTCTCCCCGCGCGTTGGCCGATTCATTAATGCAGCTGGCACGACAGGTTTCCCGACTGGAAAGCGGGC
AGTGAGCGCAACGCAATTAATGTGAGTTAGCTCACTCATTAGGCACCCCAGGCTTTACACTTTATGCTTC
CGGCTCGTATGTTGTGTGGAATTGTGAGCGGATAACAATTTCACACAGGAAACAGCTATGACCATGATTA
CGCCAAGCGCGCAATTAACCCTCACTAAAGGGAACAAAAGCTGGAGCTGCAAGCTTAATGTAGTCTTATG
CAATACTCTTGTAGTCTTGCAACATGGTAACGATGAGTTAGCAACATGCCTTACAAGGAGAGAAAAAGCA
CCGTGCATGCCGATTGGTGGAAGTAAGGTGGTACGATCGTGCCTTATTAGGAAGGCAACAGACGGGTCTG
ACATGGATTGGACGAACCACTGAATTGCCGCATTGCAGAGATATTGTATTTAAGTGCCTAGCTCGATACA
TAAACGGGTCTCTCTGGTTAGACCAGATCTGAGCCTGGGAGCTCTCTGGCTAACTAGGGAACCCACTGCT
TAAGCCTCAATAAAGCTTGCCTTGAGTGCTTCAAGTAGTGTGTGCCCGTCTGTTGTGTGACTCTGGTAAC
TAGAGATCCCTCAGACCCTTTTAGTCAGTGTGGAAAATCTCTAGCAGTGGCGCCCGAACAGGGACTTGAA
AGCGAAAGGGAAACCAGAGGAGCTCTCTCGACGCAGGACTCGGCTTGCTGAAGCGCGCACGGCAAGAGGC
GAGGGGCGGCGACTGGTGAGTACGCCAAAAATTTTGACTAGCGGAGGCTAGAAGGAGAGAGATGGGTGCG
AGAGCGTCAGTATTAAGCGGGGGAGAATTAGATCGCGATGGGAAAAAATTCGGTTAAGGCCAGGGGGAAA
GAAAAAATATAAATTAAAACATATAGTATGGGCAAGCAGGGAGCTAGAACGATTCGCAGTTAATCCTGGC
CTGTTAGAAACATCAGAAGGCTGTAGACAAATACTGGGACAGCTACAACCATCCCTTCAGACAGGATCAG
AAGAACTTAGATCATTATATAATACAGTAGCAACCCTCTATTGTGTGCATCAAAGGATAGAGATAAAAGA
CACCAAGGAAGCTTTAGACAAGATAGAGGAAGAGCAAAACAAAAGTAAGACCACCGCACAGCAAGCGGCC
GCTGATCTTCAGACCTGGAGGAGGAGATATGAGGGACAATTGGAGAAGTGAATTATATAAATATAAAGTA
GTAAAAATTGAACCATTAGGAGTAGCACCCACCAAGGCAAAGAGAAGAGTGGTGCAGAGAGAAAAAAGAG
CAGTGGGAATAGGAGCTTTGTTCCTTGGGTTCTTGGGAGCAGCAGGAAGCACTATGGGCGCAGCGTCAAT
GACGCTGACGGTACAGGCCAGACAATTATTGTCTGGTATAGTGCAGCAGCAGAACAATTTGCTGAGGGCT
ATTGAGGCGCAACAGCATCTGTTGCAACTCACAGTCTGGGGCATCAAGCAGCTCCAGGCAAGAATCCTGG
CTGTGGAAAGATACCTAAAGGATCAACAGCTCCTGGGGATTTGGGGTTGCTCTGGAAAACTCATTTGCAC
CACTGCTGTGCCTTGGAATGCTAGTTGGAGTAATAAATCTCTGGAACAGATTTGGAATCACACGACCTGG
ATGGAGTGGGACAGAGAAATTAACAATTACACAAGCTTAATACACTCCTTAATTGAAGAATCGCAAAACC
AGCAAGAAAAGAATGAACAAGAATTATTGGAATTAGATAAATGGGCAAGTTTGTGGAATTGGTTTAACAT
AACAAATTGGCTGTGGTATATAAAATTATTCATAATGATAGTAGGAGGCTTGGTAGGTTTAAGAATAGTT
TTTGCTGTACTTTCTATAGTGAATAGAGTTAGGCAGGGATATTCACCATTATCGTTTCAGACCCACCTCC
CAACCCCGAGGGGACCCGACAGGCCCGAAGGAATAGAAGAAGAAGGTGGAGAGAGAGACAGAGACAGATC
CATTCGATTAGTGAACGGATCTCGACGGTATCGGTTAACTTTTAAAAGAAAAGGGGGGATTGGGGGGTAC
AGTGCAGGGGAAAGAATAGTAGACATAATAGCAACAGACATACAAACTAAAGAATTACAAAAACAAATTA
CAAAATTCAAAATTTTATCGATAAGCTTGGGAGTTCCGCGTTACATAACTTACGGTAAATGGCCCGCCTG
GCTGACCGCCCAACGACCCCCGCCCATTGACGTCAATAATGACGTATGTTCCCATAGTAACGCCAATAGG
GACTTTCCATTGACGTCAATGGGTGGAGTATTTACGGTAAACTGCCCACTTGGCAGTACATCAAGTGTAT
CATATGCCAAGTACGCCCCCTATTGACGTCAATGACGGTAAATGGCCCGCCTGGCATTATGCCCAGTACA
TGACCTTATGGGACTTTCCTACTTGGCAGTACATCTACGTATTAGTCATCGCTATTACCATGGTGATGCG
GTTTTGGCAGTACATCAATGGGCGTGGATAGCGGTTTGACTCACGGGGATTTCCAAGTCTCCACCCCATT
GACGTCAATGGGAGTTTGTTTTGGCACCAAAATCAACGGGACTTTCCAAAATGTCGTAACAACTCCGCCC
CATTGACGCAAATGGGCGGTAGGCGTGTACGGTGGGAGGTCTATATAAGCAGAGCTCGTTTAGTGAACCG
TCAGATCGCCTGGAGACGCCATCCACGCTGTTTTGACCTCCATAGAAGACACCGACTCTAGAATGGACTA
CAAGGACGACGATGACAAGGTGAGCAAGGGCGAGGAGCTGTTCACCGGGGTGGTGCCCATCCTGGTCGAG
CTGGACGGCGACGTAAACGGCCACAAGTTCAGCGTGTCCGGCGAGGGCGAGGGCGATGCCACCTACGGCA
AGCTGACCCTGAAGTTCATCTGCACCACCGGCAAGCTGCCCGTGCCCTGGCCCACCCTCGTGACCACCCT
GACCTACGGCGTGCAGTGCTTCAGCCGCTACCCCGACCACATGAAGCAGCACGACTTCTTCAAGTCCGCC
ATGCCCGAAGGCTACGTCCAGGAGCGCACCATCTTCTTCAAGGACGACGGCAACTACAAGACCCGCGCCG
AGGTGAAGTTCGAGGGCGACACCCTGGTGAACCGCATCGAGCTGAAGGGCATCGACTTCAAGGAGGACGG
CAACATCCTGGGGCACAAGCTGGAGTACAACTACAACAGCCACAACGTCTATATCATGGCCGACAAGCAG
AAGAACGGCATCAAGGTGAACTTCAAGATCCGCCACAACATCGAGGACGGCAGCGTGCAGCTCGCCGACC
ACTACCAGCAGAACACCCCCATCGGCGACGGCCCCGTGCTGCTGCCCGACAACCACTACCTGAGCACCCA
GTCCGCCCTGAGCAAAGACCCCAACGAGAAGCGCGATCACATGGTCCTGCTGGAGTTCGTGACCGCCGCC
GGGATCACTCTCGGCATGGACGAGCTGTACAAGGATATCTCCGGAGGTATGGTCTTCACACTCGAAGATT
TCGTTGGGGACTGGCGACAGACAGCCGGCTACAACCTGGACCAAGTCCTTGAACAGGGAGGTGTGTCCAG
TTTGTTTCAGAATCTCGGGGTGTCCGTAACTCCGATCCAAAGGATTGTCCTGAGCGGTGAAAATGGGCTG
AAGATCGACATCCATGTCATCATCCCGTATGAAGGTCTGAGCGGCGACCAAATGGGCCAGATCGAAAAAA
TTTTTAAGGTGGTGTACCCTGTGGATGATCATCACTTTAAGGTGATCCTGCACTATGGCACACTGGTAAT
CGACGGGGTTACGCCGAACATGATCGACTATTTCGGACGGCCGTATGAAGGCATCGCCGTGTTCGACGGC
AAAAAGATCACTGTAACAGGGACCCTGTGGAACGGCAACAAAATTATCGACGAGCGCCTGATCAACCCCG
ACGGCTCCCTGCTGTTCCGAGTAACCATCAACGGAGTGACCGGCTGGCGGCTGTGCGAACGCATTCTGGC
GTAAGGATCCGGACTAGTTAACGCGTCGACCAGTGGTCGACCCTGTGGAATGTGTGTCAGTTAGGGTGTG
GAAAGTCCCCAGGCTCCCCAGCAGGCAGAAGTATGCAAAGCATGCATCTCAATTAGTCAGCAACCAGGTG
TGGAAAGTCCCCAGGCTCCCCAGCAGGCAGAAGTATGCAAAGCATGCATCTCAATTAGTCAGCAACCATA
GTCCCGCCCCTAACTCCGCCCATCCCGCCCCTAACTCCGCCCAGTTCCGCCCATTCTCCGCCCCATGGCT
GACTAATTTTTTTTATTTATGCAGAGGCCGAGGCCGCCTCGGCCTCTGAGCTATTCCAGAAGTAGTGAGG
AGGCTTTTTTGGAGGCCTAGGCTTTTGCAAAAAGCTTACCATGACCGAGTACAAGCCCACGGTGCGCCTC
GCCACCCGCGACGACGTCCCCAGGGCCGTACGCACCCTCGCCGCCGCGTTCGCCGACTACCCCGCCACGC
GCCACACCGTCGATCCGGACCGCCACATCGAGCGGGTCACCGAGCTGCAAGAACTCTTCCTCACGCGCGT
CGGGCTCGACATCGGCAAGGTGTGGGTCGCGGACGACGGCGCCGCGGTGGCGGTCTGGACCACGCCGGAG
AGCGTCGAAGCGGGGGCGGTGTTCGCCGAGATCGGCCCGCGCATGGCCGAGTTGAGCGGTTCCCGGCTGG
CCGCGCAGCAACAGATGGAAGGCCTCCTGGCGCCGCACCGGCCCAAGGAGCCCGCGTGGTTCCTGGCCAC
CGTCGGCGTCTCGCCCGACCACCAGGGCAAGGGTCTGGGCAGCGCCGTCGTGCTCCCCGGAGTGGAGGCG
GCCGAGCGCGCCGGGGTGCCCGCCTTCCTGGAGACCTCCGCGCCCCGCAACCTCCCCTTCTACGAGCGGC
TCGGCTTCACCGTCACCGCCGACGTCGAGGTGCCCGAAGGACCGCGCACCTGGTGCATGACCCGCAAGCC
CGGTGCCTGACGCCCGCCCCACGACCCGCAGCGCCCGACCGAAAGGAGCGCACGACCCCATGCATCGCCA
GTCGACAATCAACCTCTGGATTACAAAATTTGTGAAAGATTGACTGGTATTCTTAACTATGTTGCTCCTT
TTACGCTATGTGGATACGCTGCTTTAATGCCTTTGTATCATGCTATTGCTTCCCGTATGGCTTTCATTTT
CTCCTCCTTGTATAAATCCTGGTTGCTGTCTCTTTATGAGGAGTTGTGGCCCGTTGTCAGGCAACGTGGC
GTGGTGTGCACTGTGTTTGCTGACGCAACCCCCACTGGTTGGGGCATTGCCACCACCTGTCAGCTCCTTT
CCGGGACTTTCGCTTTCCCCCTCCCTATTGCCACGGCGGAACTCATCGCCGCCTGCCTTGCCCGCTGCTG
GACAGGGGCTCGGCTGTTGGGCACTGACAATTCCGTGGTGTTGTCGGGGAAGCTGACGTCCTTTCCATGG
CTGCTCGCCTGTGTTGCCACCTGGATTCTGCGCGGGACGTCCTTCTGCTACGTCCCTTCGGCCCTCAATC
CAGCGGACCTTCCTTCCCGCGGCCTGCTGCCGGCTCTGCGGCCTCTTCCGCGTCTTCGCCTTCGCCCTCA
GACGAGTCGGATCTCCCTTTGGGCCGCCTCCCCGCCTGGAATTCGAGCTCGGTACCTTTAAGACCAATGA
CTTACAAGGCAGCTGTAGATCTTAGCCACTTTTTAAAAGAAAAGGGGGGACTGGAAGGGCTAATTCACTC
CCAACGAAGACAAGATCTGCTTTTTGCTTGTACTGGGTCTCTCTGGTTAGACCAGATCTGAGCCTGGGAG
CTCTCTGGCTAACTAGGGAACCCACTGCTTAAGCCTCAATAAAGCTTGCCTTGAGTGCTTCAAGTAGTGT
GTGCCCGTCTGTTGTGTGACTCTGGTAACTAGAGATCCCTCAGACCCTTTTAGTCAGTGTGGAAAATCTC
TAGCAGTAGTAGTTCATGTCATCTTATTATTCAGTATTTATAACTTGCAAAGAAATGAATATCAGAGAGT
GAGAGGAACTTGTTTATTGCAGCTTATAATGGTTACAAATAAAGCAATAGCATCACAAATTTCACAAATA
AAGCATTTTTTTCACTGCATTCTAGTTGTGGTTTGTCCAAACTCATCAATGTATCTTATCATGTCTGGCT
CTAGCTATCCCGCCCCTAACTCCGCCCATCCCGCCCCTAACTCCGCCCAGTTCCGCCCATTCTCCGCCCC
ATGGCTGACTAATTTTTTTTATTTATGCAGAGGCCGAGGCCGCCTCGGCCTCTGAGCTATTCCAGAAGTA
GTGAGGAGGCTTTTTTGGAGGCCTAGGGACGTACCCAATTCGCCCTATAGTGAGTCGTATTACGCGCGCT
CACTGGCCGTCGTTTTACAACGTCGTGACTGGGAAAACCCTGGCGTTACCCAACTTAATCGCCTTGCAGC
ACATCCCCCTTTCGCCAGCTGGCGTAATAGCGAAGAGGCCCGCACCGATCGCCCTTCCCAACAGTTGCGC
AGCCTGAATGGCGAATGGG
[124 nt withheld, positions 6740-6863]
C
[91 nt withheld, positions 6865-6955]
A
[49 nt withheld, positions 6957-7005]
CCTTTGACGTTGGAGTCCACGTTCTTT
[37 nt withheld, positions 7033-7069]
ACCCTATCTCGGTCTATTCTTTTGATTTATAAGGGATTTTGCCGATTTCGGCCTATTGGTTAAAAAATGA
GCTGATTTAACAAAAATTTAACGCGAATTTTAACAAAATATTAACGCTTACAATTTAGGTGGCACTTTTC
GGGGAAATGTGCGCGGAACCCCTATTTGTTTATTTTTCTAAATACATTCAAATATGTATCCGCTCATGAG
ACAATAACCCTGATAAATGCTTCAATAATATTGAAAAAGGAAGAGTATGAGTATTCAACATTTCCGTGTC
GCCCTTATTCCCTTTTTTGCGGCATTTTGCCTTCCTGTTTTTGCTCACCCAGAAACGCTGGTGAAAGTAA
AAGATGCTGAAGATCAGTTGGGTGCACGAGTGGGTTACATCGAACTGGATCTCAACAGCGGTAAGATCCT
TGAGAGTTTTCGCCCCGAAGAACGTTTTCCAATGATGAGCACTTTTAAAGTTCTGCTATGTGGCGCGGTA
TTATCCCGTATTGACGCCGGGCAAGAGCAACTCGGTCGCCGCATACACTATTCTCAGAATGACTTGGTTG
AGTACTCACCAGTCACAGAAAAGCATCTTACGGATGGCATGACAGTAAGAGAATTATGCAGTGCTGCCAT
AACCATGAGTGATAACACTGCGGCCAACTTACTTCTGACAACGATCGGAGGACCGAAGGAGCTAACCGCT
TTTTTGCACAACATGGGGGATCATGTAACTCGCCTTGATCGTTGGGAACCGGAGCTGAATGAAGCCATAC
CAAACGACGAGCGTGACACCACGATGCCTGTAGCAATGGCAACAACGTTGCGCAAACTATTAACTGGCGA
ACTACTTACTCTAGCTTCCCGGCAACAATTAATAGACTGGATGGAGGCGGATAAAGTTGCAGGACCACTT
CTGCGCTCGGCCCTTCCGGCTGGCTGGTTTATTGCTGATAAATCTGGAGCCGGTGAGCGTGGGTCTCGCG
GTATCATTGCAGCACTGGGGCCAGATGGTAAGCCCTCCCGTATCGTAGTTATCTACACGACGGGGAGTCA
GGCAACTATGGATGAACGAAATAGACAGATCGCTGAGATAGGTGCCTCACTGATTAAGCATTGGTAACTG
TCAGACCAAGTTTACTCATATATACTTTAGATTGATTTAAAACTTCATTTTTAATTTAAAAGGATCTAGG
TGAAGATCCTTTTTGATAATCTCATGACCAAAATCCCTTAACGTGAGTTTTCGTTCCACTGAGCGTCAGA
CCCCGTAGAAAAGATCAAAGGATCTTCTTGAGATCCTTTTTTTCTGCGCGTAATCTGCTGCTTGCAAACA
AAAAAACCACCGCTACCAGCGGTGGTTTGTTTGCCGGATCAAGAGCTACCAACTCTTTTTCCGAAGGTAA
CTGGCTTCAGCAGAGCGCAGATACCAAATACTGTTCTTCTAGTGTAGCCGTAGTTAGGCCACCACTTCAA
GAACTCTGTAGCACCGCCTACATACCTCGCTCTGCTAATCCTGTTACCAGTGGCTGCTGCCAGTGGCGAT
AAGTCGTGTCTTACCGGGTTGGACTCAAGACGATAGTTACCGGATAAGGCGCAGCGGTCGGGCTGAACGG
GGGGTTCGTGCACACAGCCCAGCTTGGAGCGAACGACCTACACCGAACTGAGATACCTACAGCGTGAGCT
ATGAGAAAGCGCCACGCTTCCCGAAGGGAGAAAGGCGGACAGGTATCCGGTAAGCGGCAGGGTCGGAACA
GGAGAGCGCACGAGGGAGCTTCCAGGGGGAAACGCCTGGTATCTTTATAGTCCTGTCGGGTTTCGCCACC
TCTGACTTGAGCGTCGATTTTTGTGATGCTCGTCAGGGGGGCGGAGCCTATGGAAAAACGCCAGCAACGC
GGCCTTTTTACGGTTCCTGGCCTTTTGCTGGCCTTTTGCTCACATG
Features (pLannotate 1.2.2; 31 found; start..end, strand, type, name):
      1..121     +  rep_origin     RSF ori (fragment): Plasmids containing the RSF 1030 origin of replication can be propagated in E. coli cells that contain additional plasmids with compatible origins.
    123..215     +  CDS            lacI (fragment): lac repressor; lacI; The lac repressor binds to the lac operator to inhibit transcription in E. coli. This inhibition can be relieved by adding lactose or isopropyl-β-D-thiogalactopyranoside (IPTG).
    228..249     +  protein_bind   CAP binding site: CAP binding activates transcription in the presence of cAMP. E. coli catabolite activator protein
    264..294     +  promoter       lac promoter: promoter for the E. coli lac operon
    302..318     +  protein_bind   lac operator: The lac repressor binds to the lac operator to inhibit transcription in E. coli. This inhibition can be relieved by adding lactose or isopropyl-β-D-thiogalactopyranoside (IPTG). lac repressor encoded by lacI
    363..381     +  promoter       T3 promoter: promoter for bacteriophage T3 RNA polymerase
    409..635     +  promoter       RSV promoter: Rous sarcoma virus enhancer/promoter
    636..816     +  LTR            5' LTR (truncated): truncated 5' long terminal repeat (LTR) from HIV-1
    863..988     +  misc_feature   HIV-1 Ψ: packaging signal of human immunodeficiency virus type 1
    972..1335    +  CDS            HIV-1 gag (fragment): gag protein from human immunodeficiency virus 1; gag
   1481..1714    +  misc_feature   RRE: The Rev response element (RRE) of HIV-1 allows for Rev-dependent mRNA export from the nucleus to the cytoplasm.
   2091..2191    +  CDS            Rev (fragment): human immunodeficiency virus 1 (HIV-1) Rev protein; rev; enhances nuclear export of unspliced and incompletely spliced viral mRNAs
   2210..2326    +  misc_feature   cPPT/CTS: central polypurine tract and central termination sequence of HIV-1
   2349..2652    +  enhancer       CMV enhancer: human cytomegalovirus immediate early enhancer
   2653..2856    +  promoter       CMV promoter: human cytomegalovirus (CMV) immediate early promoter
   2939..2959    +  CDS            FLAG (fragment): FLAG® epitope tag, followed by an enterokinase cleavage site
   2960..3673    +  CDS            EGFP: EGFP is a basic (constitutively fluorescent) green fluorescent protein published in 1996, derived from Aequorea victoria. It is reported to be a rapidly-maturing weak dimer with moderate acid sensitivity.
   3689..4204    +  CDS            Nluc: NanoLuc® luciferase human codon-optimized
   4252..4581    +  promoter       SV40 promoter: SV40 enhancer and early promoter
   4591..5190    +  CDS            PuroR: puromycin N-acetyltransferase; pac from Streptomyces alboniger; confers resistance to puromycin
   5257..5845    +  misc_feature   WPRE: woodchuck hepatitis virus posttranscriptional regulatory element
   5862..5930    +  CDS            nef (fragment): NEF_HV1Z2 - Experimental evidence at protein level: Swiss-Prot protein existence level 1. Extracellular Nef protein targets CD4(+) T-lymphocytes for apoptosis by interacting with CXCR4 surface receptors. From Human immunodeficiency virus type 1 group M subtype D (isolate Z2/CDC-Z34) (HIV-1).
   5932..6165    +  LTR            3' LTR (ΔU3): self-inactivating 3' long terminal repeat (LTR) from HIV-1
   6237..6358    +  polyA_signal   SV40 poly(A) signal: SV40 polyadenylation signal
   6398..6533    +  rep_origin     SV40 ori: SV40 origin of replication
   6554..6572    -  promoter       T7 promoter: promoter for bacteriophage T7 RNA polymerase
   6580..6735    +  CDS            lacZα (fragment): LacZα fragment of β-galactosidase; lacZ fragment
   6740..7168    +  rep_origin     f1 ori (sequence partly withheld): f1 bacteriophage origin of replication; arrow indicates direction of (+) strand synthesis
   7221..7325    +  promoter       AmpR promoter: bla
   7326..8186    +  CDS            AmpR: β-lactamase; bla; confers resistance to ampicillin, carbenicillin, and related antibiotics
   8357..8945    +  rep_origin     ori: high-copy-number ColE1/pMB1/pBR322/pUC origin of replication
