[The description below was written by a language model from this plasmid's Addgene catalogue record and pLannotate feature annotations shown in this document.]
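Description:
pLenti_CMV:Flag-GpNLuc_SV40:PuroR is a 9,005 nt third-generation-style, self-inactivating HIV-1 lentiviral transfer plasmid for expressing a bioluminescent-fluorescent fusion reporter in mammalian cells. It is maintained in E. coli through a high-copy ColE1/pUC origin with ampicillin resistance, and also carries an f1 origin. Short annotated fragments such as RSF ori, lacI and lacZα, together with the lac promoter/operator and T3/T7 promoters, appear to be backbone remnants with no evident role in the payload. The viral portion begins with an RSV promoter fused to a truncated 5' LTR, which typically makes genomic RNA production independent of Tat. This is followed by the Ψ packaging signal with a partial gag sequence, the Rev response element for nuclear export of the unspliced genome, and the cPPT/CTS that aids nuclear import. It ends in a ΔU3 3' LTR, which inactivates LTR promoter activity after integration. An SV40 poly(A) signal and SV40 origin lie downstream of the 3' LTR.

Between these elements, the CMV enhancer/promoter drives the 1,245 bp synthetic insert GpNLuc, described as the "Green LumiFluor". The feature table shows it as an N-terminal FLAG tag followed by EGFP joined to NanoLuc luciferase. In this type of fusion, energy from the luciferase reaction can be transferred to the adjacent fluorescent protein, shifting the emitted light towards green, while the FLAG epitope allows immunodetection. A second cassette, with the SV40 early promoter driving puromycin N-acetyltransferase, permits selection of transduced or transfected cells. A WPRE upstream of the 3' LTR enhances transcript expression. The plasmid serves for stable or transient reporter expression, and the associated publication concerns multiplexed bioluminescence microscopy.
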