Addgene plasmid #183037: pLenti_CMV:Flag-GpNLuc_SV40:PuroR
Purpose: Expresses the FLAG-tagged GpNLuc (Green LumiFluor) in mammalian cells.
Depositing lab: Antonio Amelio. Depositing organization: University of North Carolina at Chapel Hill. Publication: Multiplexed bioluminescence microscopy via phasor analysis. Yao Z, Brennan CK, Scipioni L, Chen H, Ng KK, Tedeschi G, Parag-Sharma K, Amelio AL, Gratton E, Digman MA, Prescher JA. Nat Methods. 2022 Jul;19(7):893-898. doi: 10.1038/s41592-022-01529-9. Epub 2022 Jun 23. PubMed 35739310.
Backbone
  Vector backbone: pLenti
  Vector type: Mammalian Expression, Lentiviral
  Selectable markers: Puromycin
Growth in bacteria
  Bacterial resistance: Ampicillin, 100 μg/mL
  Growth temperature: 37°C
  Growth strain: NEB Stable
  Copy number: High Copy
Gene/Insert
  Gene/Insert name: GpNLuc LumiFluor
  Species: Synthetic
  Insert size (bp): 1245
  Promoter: CMV
  Tag / fusion protein: FLAG (N terminal on insert)
  Cloning method: Restriction Enzyme; 5′ cloning site XbaI (unknown if destroyed); 3′ cloning site BamHI (unknown if destroyed)
  Sequencing primers: 5′ CMV
Terms and licenses: Academic/Nonprofit Terms; Industry Terms: Not Available to Industry
How to cite: pLenti_CMV:Flag-GpNLuc_SV40:PuroR was a gift from Antonio Amelio (Addgene plasmid # 183037 ; http://n2t.net/addgene:183037 ; RRID:Addgene_183037)
